>Addgene plasmid #106079 | Cerulean-2xFv-hRIPK3 | addgene partial sequence | sequence record 204696 | Addgene partial NGS Result
TGAAAGACCCCACCTGTAGGTTTGGCAAGCTAGCTTAAGTAACGCCATTTTGCAAGGCATGGAAAAATAC
ATAACTGAGAATAGAGAAGTTCAGATCAAGGTCAGGAACAGATGGAACAGCTGAATATGGGCCAAACAGG
ATATCTGTGGTAAGCAGTTCCTGCCCCGGCTCAGGGCCAAGAACAGATGGWMCCCAGMTGMRGTCCAGCC
CTCAGCAGTTTCTAGAGAACCATCAGATGTTTCCAGGGTGCCCCAAGGACCTGAAATGACCCTGTGCCTT
ATTTGAACTAACCAATCAGTTCGCTTCTCGCTTCTGTTCGCGCGCTTCTGCTCCCCGAGCTCAATAAAAG
AGCCCACAACCCCTCACTCGGCGCGCCAGTCCTCCGATTGACTGAGTCGCCCGGGTACCCGTGTATCCAA
TAAACCCTCTTGCAGTTGCATCCGACTTGTGGTCTCGCTGTTCCTTGGGAGGGTCTCCTCTGAGTGATTG
ACTACCCGTCAGCGGGGGTCTTTCATTTGGGGGCTCGTCCGGGATCGGGAGACCCCTGCCCAGGGACCAC
CGACCCACCACCGGGAGGTAAGCTGGCCAGCAACTTATCTGTGTCTGTCCGATTGTCTAGTGTCTATGAC
TGATTTTATGCGCCTGCGTCGGTACTAGTTAGCTAACTAGCTCTGTATCTGGCGGACCCGTGGTGGAACT
GACGAGTTCGGAACACCCGGCCGCAACCCTGGGAGACGTCCCAGGGACTTCGGGGGCCGTTTTTGTGGCC
CGACCTGAGTCCAAAAATCCCGATCGTTTTGGACTCTTTGGTGCACCCCCCTTAGAGGAGGGATATGTGG
TTCTGGTAGGAGACGAGAACCTAAAACAGTTCCCGCCTCCGTCTGAATTTTTGCTTTCGGTTTGGGACCG
AAGCCGCGCCGCGCGTCTTGTCTGCTGCAGCATCGTTCTGTGTTGTCTCTGTCTGACTGTGTTTCTGTAT
TTGTCTGAAAATATGGGCCCGGGCCAGACTGTTACCACTCCCTTAAGTTTGACCTTAGGTCACTGGAAAG
ATGTCGAGCGGATCGCTCACAACCAGTCGGTAGATGTCAAGAAGAGACGTTGGGTTACCTTCTGCTCTGC
AGAATGGCCAACCTTTAACGTCGGATGGCCGCGAGACGGCACCTTTAACCGAGACCTCATCACCCAGGTT
AAGATCAAGGTCTTTTCACCTGGCCCGCATGGACACCCAGACCAGGTCCCCTACATCGTGACCTGGGAAG
CCTTGGCTTTTGACCCCCCTCCCTGGGTCAAGCCCTTTGTACACCCTAAGCCTCCGCCTCCTCTTCCTCC
ATCCGCCCCGTCTCTCCCCCTTGAACCTCCTCGTTCGACCCCGCCTCGATCCTCCCTTTATCCAGCCCTC
ACTCCTTCTCTAGGCGCCCCCATATGGCCATATGAGATCTTATATGGGGCACCCCCGCCCCTTGTAAACT
TCCCTGACCCTGACATGACAAGAGTTACTAACAGCCCCTCTCTCCAAGCTCACTTACAGGCTCTCTACTT
AGTCCAGCACGAAGTCTGGAGACCTCTGGCGGCAGCCTACCAAGAACAACTGGACCGACCGGTGGTACCT
CACCCTTACCGAGTCGGCGACACAGTGTGGGTCCGCCGACACCAGACTAAGAACCTAGAACCTCGCTGGA
AAGGACCTTACACAGTCCTGCTGACCACCCCCACCGCCCTCAAAGTAGACGGCATCGCAGCTTGGATACA
CGCCGCCCACGTGAAGGCTGCCGACCCCGGGGGTGGACCATCCTCTAGACTGCCGGATCTACCATGGTGA
GCAAGGGCGAGGAGCTGTTCACCGGGGTGGTGCCCATCCTGGTCGAGCTGGACGGCGACGTAAACGGCCA
CAAGTTCAGCGTGTCCGGCGAGGGCGAGGGCGATGCCACCTACGGCAAGCTGACCCTGAAGTTCATCTGC
ACCACCGGCAAGCTGCCCGTGCCCTGGCCCACCCTCGTGACCACCCTGACCTGGGGCGTGCAGTGCTTCG
CCCGCTACCCCGACCACATGAAGCAGCACGACTTCTTCAAGTCCGCCATGCCCGAAGGCTACGTCCAGGA
GCGCACCATCTTCTTCAAGGACGACGGCAACTACAAGACCCGCGCCGAGGTGAAGTTCGAGGGCGACACC
CTGGTGAACCGCATCGAGCTGAAGGGCATCGACTTCAAGGAGGACGGCAACATCCTGGGGCACAAGCTGG
AGTACAACGCCATCAGCGACAACGTCTATATCACCGCCGACAAGCAGAAGAACGGCATCAAGGCCAACTT
CAAGATCCGCCACAACATCGAGGACGGCAGCGTGCAGCTCGCCGACCACTACCAGCAGAACACCCCCATC
GGCGACGGCCCCGTGCTGCTGCCCGACAACCACTACCTGAGCACCCAGTCCAAGCTGAGCAAAGACCCCA
ACGAGAAGCGCGATCACATGGTCCTGCTGGAGTTCGTGACCGCCGCCGGGATCACTCTCGGCATGGACGA
GCTGTACAAGTCTAGAGGCGTCCAAGTCGAAACCATTAGTCCCGGCGATGGCAGAACATTTCCTAAAAGG
GGACAAACATGTGTCGTCCATTATACAGGCATGTTGGAGGACGGCAAAAAGGTGGACAGTAGTAGAGATC
GCAATAAACCTTTCAAATTCATGTTGGGAAAACAAGAAGTCATTAGGGGATGGGAGGAGGGCGTGGCTCA
AATGTCCGTCGGCCAACGCGCTAAGCTCACCATCAGCCCCGACTACGCATACGGCGCTACCGGACATCCC
GGAATTATTCCCCCTCACGCTACCTTGGTGTTTGACGTCGAACTGTTGAAGCTCGAGACTAGAGGAGTGC
AGGTGGAGACTATCTCCCCAGGAGACGGGCGCACCTTCCCCAAGCGCGGCCAGACCTGCGTGGTGCACTA
CACCGGGATGCTTGAAGATGGAAAGAAAGTTGATTCCTCCCGGGACAGAAACAAGCCCTTTAAGTTTATG
CTAGGCAAGCAGGAGGTGATCCGAGGCTGGGAAGAAGGGGTTGCCCAGATGAGTGTGGGTCAGAGAGCCA
AACTGACTATATCTCCAGATTATGCCTATGGTGCCACTGGGCACCCAGGCATCATCCCACCACATGCCAC
TCTCGTCTTCGATGTGGAGCTTCTAAAACTGGAAACTAGTATGTCGTGCGTCAAGTTATGGCCCAGCGGT
GCCCCCGCCCCCTTGGTGTCCATCGAGGAACTGGAGAACCAGGAGCTCGTCGGCAAAGGCGGGTTCGGCA
CAGTGTTCCGGGCGCAACATAGGAAGTGGGGCTACGATGTGGCGGTCAAGATCGTAAACTCGAAGGCGAT
ATCCAGGGAGGTCAAGGCCATGGCAAGTCTGGATAACGAATTCGTGCTGCGCCTAGAAGGGGTTATCGAG
AAGGTGAACTGGGACCAAGATCCCAAGCCGGCTCTGGTGACTAAATTCATGGAGAACGGCTCCTTGTCGG
GGCTGCTGCAGTCCCAGTGCCCTCGGCCCTGGCCGCTCCTTTGCCGCCTGCTGAAAGAAGTGGTGCTTGG
GATGTTTTACCTGCACGACCAGAACCCGGTGCTCCTGCACCGGGACCTCAAGCCATCCAACGTCCTGCTG
GACCCAGAGCTGCACGTCAAGCTGGCAGATTTTGGCCTGTCCACATTTCAGGGAGGCTCACAGTCAGGGA
CAGGGTCCGGGGAGCCAGGGGGCACCCTGGGCTACTTGGCCCCAGAACTGTTTGTTAACGTAAACCGGAA
GGCCTCCACAGCCAGTGACGTCTACAGCTTCGGGATCCTAATGTGGGCAGTGCTTGCTGGAAGAGAAGTT
GAGTTGCCAACCGAACCATCACTCGTGTACGAAGCAGTGTGCAACAGGCAGAACCGGCCTTCATTGGCTG
AGCTGCCCCAAGCCGGGCCTGAGACTCCCGGCTTAGAAGGACTGAAGGAGCTAATGCAGCTCTGCTGGAG
CAGTGAGCCCAAGGACAGACCCTCCTTCCAGGAATGCCTACCAAAAACTGATGAAGTCTTCCAGATGGTG
GAGAACAATATGAATGCTGCTGTCTCCACGGTAAAGGATTTCCTGTCTCAGCTCAGGAGCAGCAATAGGA
GATTTTCTATCCCAGAGTCAGGCCAAGGAGGGACAGAAATGGATGGCTTTAGGAGAACCATAGAAAACCA
GCACTCTCGTAATGATGTCATGGTTTCTGAGTGGCTAAACAAACTGAATCTAGAGGAGCCTCCCAGCTCT
GTTCCTAAAAAATGCCCGAGCCTTACCAAGAGGAGCAGGGCACAAGAGGAGCAGGTTCCACAAGCCTGGA
CAGCAGGCACATCTTCAGATTCGATGGCCCAACCTCCCCAGACTCCAGAGACCTCAACTTTCAGAAACCA
GATGCCCAGCCCTACCTCAACTGGAACACCAAGTCCTGGACCCCGAGGGAATCAGGGGGCTGAGAGACAA
GGCATGAACTGGTCCTGCAGGACCCCGGAGCCAAATCCAGTAACAGGGCGACCGCTCGTTAACATATACA
ACTGCTCTGGGGTGCAAGTTGGAGACAACAACTACTTGACTATGCAACAGACAACTGCCTTGCCCACATG
GGGCTTGGCACCTTCGGGCAAGGGGAGGGGCTTGCAGCACCCCCCACCAGTAGGTTCGCAAGAAGGCCCT
AAAGATCCTGAAGCCTGGAGCAGGCCACAGGGTTGGTATAATCATAGCGGGAAATAAGTCGACGATAAAA
TAAAAGATTTTATTTAGTCTCCAGAAAAAGGGGGGAATGAAAGACCCCACCTGTAGGTTTGGCAAGCTAG
CTTAAGTAAMGCCATTTKKYCAGATCAAGGTCAGGAACAGATGGAACAGCTGAATATGGGCCAAACAGGA
TATCTGTGGTAAGCAGTTCCTGCCCCGGCTCAGGGCCAAGAACAGATGGAACAGCTGAATATGGGCCAAA
CAGGATATCTGTGGTAAGCAGTTCCTGCCCCGGCTCAGGGCCAAGAACAGATGGTCCCCAGATGCGGTCC
AGCCCTCAGCAGTTTCTAGAGAACCATCAGATGTTTCCAGGGTGCCCCAAGGACCTGAAATGACCCTGTG
CCTTATTTGAACTAACCAATCAGTTCGCTTCTCGCTTCTGTTCGCGCGCTTCTGCTCCCCGAGCTCAATA
AAAGAGCCCACAACCCCTCACTCGGGGCGCCAGTCCTCCGATTGACTGAGTCGCCCGGGTACCCGTGTAT
CCAATAAACCCTCTTGCAGTTGCATCCGACTTGTGGTCTCGCTGTTCCTTGGGAGGGTCTCCTCTGAGTG
ATTGACTACCCGTCAGCGGGGGTCTTTCACATGCAGCATGTATCAAAATTAATTTGGTTTTTTTTCTTAA
GTATTTACATTAAATGGCCATAGTTGCATTAATGAATCGGCCAACGCGCGGGGAGAGGCGGTTTGCGTAT
TGGGCGCTCTTCCGCTTCCTCGCTCACTGACTCGCTGCGCTCGGTCGTTCGGCTGCGGCGAGCGGTATCA
GCTCACTCAAAGGCGGTAATACGGTTATCCACAGAATCAGGGGATAACGCAGGAAAGWRMRYTAACTCAC
ATTAATTGCGTTGCKYTCRCTKYYYKCYTTMMRKWYKKRMAWYMWRTSGCCATAGTTGCATTAATGAATC
GGCCAACGCGCGGGGAGAGGCGGTTTGCGTATTGGGCGCTCTTCCGCTTCCTCGCTCACTGACTCGCTGC
GCTCGGTCGTTCGGCTGCGGCGAGCGGTATCAGCTCACTCAAAGGCGGTAATACGGTTATCCACAGAATC
AGGGGATAACGCAGGAAAGAACATGTGAGCAAAAGGCCAGCAAAAGGCCAGGAACCGTAAAAAGGCCGCG
TTGCTGGCGTTTTTCCATAGGCTCCGCCCCCCTGACGAGCATCACAAAAATCGACGCTCAAGTCAGAGGT
GGCGAAACCCGACAGGACTATAAAGATACCAGGCGTTTCCCCCTGGAAGCTCCCTCGTGCGCTCTCCTGT
TCCGACCCTGCCGCTTACCGGATACCTGTCCGCCTTTCTCCCTTCGGGAAGCGTGGCGCTTTCTCATAGC
TCACGCTGTAGGTATCTCAGTTCGGTGTAGGTCGTTCGCTCCAAGCTGGGCTGTGTGCACGAACCCCCCG
TTCAGCCCGACCGCTGCGCCTTATCCGGTAACTATCGTCTTGAGTCCAACCCGGTAAGACACGACTTATC
GCCACTGGCAGCAGCCACTGGTAACAGGATTAGCAGAGCGAGGTATGTAGGCGGTGCTACAGAGTTCTTG
AAGTGGTGGCCTAACTACGGCTACACTAGAAGAACAGTATTTGGTATCTGCGCTCTGCTGAAGCCAGTTA
CCTTCGGAAAAAGAGTTGGTAGCTCTTGATCCGGCAAACAAACCACCGCTGGTAGCGGTGGTTTTTTTGT
TTGCAAGCAGCAGATTACGCGCAGAAAAAAAGGATCTCAAGAAGATCCTTTGATCTTTTCTACGGGGTCT
GACGCTCAGTGGAACGAAAACTCACGTTAAGGGATTTTGGTCATGAGATTATCAAAAAGGATCTTCACCT
AGATCCTTTTGCGGCCGGCCGCAAATCAATCTAAAGTATATATGAGTAAACTTGGTCTGACAGTTACCAA
TGCTTAATCAGTGAGGCACCTATCTCAGCGATCTGTCTATTTCGTTCATCCATAGTTGCCTGACTCCCCG
TCGTGTAGATAACTACGATACGGGAGGGCTTACCATCTGGCCCCAGTGCTGCAATGATACCGCGAGACCC
ACGCTCACCGGCTCCAGATTTATCAGCAATAAACCAGCCAGCCGGAAGGGCCGAGCGCAGAAGTGGTCCT
GCAACTTTATCCGCCTCCATCCAGTCTATTAATTGTTGCCGGGAAGCTAGAGTAAGTAGTTCGCCAGTTA
ATAGTTTGCGCAACGTTGTTGCCATTGCTACAGGCATCGTGGTGTCACGCTCGTCGTTTGGTATGGCTTC
ATTCAGCTCCGGTTCCCAACGATCAAGGCGAGTTACATGATCCCCCATGTTGTGCAAAAAAGCGGTTAGC
TCCTTCGGTCCTCCGATCGTTGTCAGAAGTAAGTTGGCCGCAGTGTTATCACTCATGGTTATGGCAGCAC
TGCATAATTCTCTTACTGTCATGCCATCCGTAAGATGCTTTTCTGTGACTGGTGAGTACTCAACCAAGTC
ATTCTGAGAATAGTGTATGCGGCGACCGAGTTGCTCTTGCCCGGCGTCAATACGGGATAATACCGCGCCA
CATAGCAGAACTTTAAAAGTGCTCATCATTGGAAAACGTTCTTCGGGGCGAAAACTCTCAAGGATCTTAC
CGCTGTTGAGATCCAGTTCGATGTAACCCACTCGTGCACCCAACTGATCTTCAGCATCTTTTACTTTCAC
CAGCGTTTCTGGGTGAGCAAAAACAGGAAGGCAAAATGCCGCAAAAAAGGGAATAAGGGCGACACGGAAA
TGTTGAATACTCATACTCTTCCTTTTTCAATATTATTGAAGCATTTATCAGGGTTATTGTCTCATGAGCG
GATACATATTTGAATGTATTTAGAAAAATAAACAAATAGGGGTTCCGCGCACATTTCCCCGAAAAGTGCC
ACCTGCATAATGAAAGACCCCACCTGTAGGTTTGGCAAGCTAGCTTAAGTAACGCCATTTTGCAAGGCAT
GGAAAAATACATAACTGAGAATAGAAAAGTTCAGATCAAGGTCAGGAACAGATGGAACAGCTGAATATGG
GCCAA
