[The description below was written by a language model from this plasmid's Addgene catalogue record.]
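Description:
Cerulean-2xFv-hRIPK3 is a retroviral mammalian expression plasmid built on the pMSCV (murine stem cell virus) backbone. It is propagated in bacteria under ampicillin selection; the record lists copy number as unknown and does not provide a feature table, so details such as the bacterial origin of replication are not stated. As an MSCV-type vector, the long terminal repeats flank the cargo so that the plasmid can be packaged into retroviral particles in a suitable packaging line and stably integrated into target cells. The LTR also serves as the promoter driving the insert. No drug resistance marker for mammalian cells is listed. Instead, transduced cells are identified and enriched by fluorescence-activated sorting for Cerulean.

The roughly 2.95 kb insert is described as an oligomerizable form of human RIPK3 (RIP3), the kinase that phosphorylates MLKL to trigger necroptosis. By its name, it combines the cyan fluorescent protein Cerulean, two tandem Fv domains and human RIPK3, although the record does not say whether these form one continuous fusion protein or are separated by a cleavage or skipping element. Fv domains are generally FKBP-derived modules that are brought together by a cell-permeable synthetic dimerizing ligand, so two copies allow chemically induced oligomerization of the attached protein. This design lets RIPK3 be activated on demand, bypassing upstream death receptor signalling. The insert was cloned by restriction enzymes, with the 5′ BamHI site destroyed and the 3′ SalI site retained. The associated work concerns how MLKL engages phosphatidylinositol lipids to execute necroptosis, consistent with use of this construct to induce RIPK3-dependent necroptosis in a controlled way.
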