Addgene plasmid #106079: Cerulean-2xFv-hRIPK3
Purpose: expression in mammalian cells
Depositing lab: Douglas Green. Depositing organization: St. Jude Children's Research Hospital. Publication: Sequential Engagement of Distinct MLKL Phosphatidylinositol-Binding Sites Executes Necroptosis. Quarato G, Guy CS, Grace CR, Llambi F, Nourse A, Rodriguez DA, Wakefield R, Frase S, Moldoveanu T, Green DR. Mol Cell. 2016 Feb 18;61(4):589-601. doi: 10.1016/j.molcel.2016.01.011. Epub 2016 Feb 4. PubMed 26853145.
Backbone
  Vector backbone: pMSCV
  Vector type: Mammalian Expression, Retroviral
  Selectable markers: FACS sort for Cerulean
Growth in bacteria
  Bacterial resistance: Ampicillin, 100 μg/mL
  Growth temperature: 37°C
  Growth strain: NEB Stable
  Copy number: Unknown
Gene/Insert
  Gene/Insert name: Cerulean-2xFv-hRIPK3 (alt name: oligomerizable human RIPK3)
  Species: H. sapiens (human)
  Insert size (bp): 2950
  GenBank ID: NM_006871.3
  Entrez Gene: RIPK3 (a.k.a. RIP3)
  Promoter: LTR
  Cloning method: Restriction Enzyme; 5′ cloning site BamHI (destroyed during cloning); 3′ cloning site SalI (not destroyed)
  Sequencing primers: 5′ AGATCTACCATGGTGAGCAAGGGCGAGGAG; 3′ GTCGACTTATTTCCCGCTATGATTATA
Terms and licenses: Academic/Nonprofit Terms; Industry Terms: Not Available to Industry
How to cite: Cerulean-2xFv-hRIPK3 was a gift from Douglas Green (Addgene plasmid # 106079 ; http://n2t.net/addgene:106079 ; RRID:Addgene_106079)
